Addgene plasmid #116453: pHAGE-PDGFRA-Y288C
Purpose: Lentiviral expression of PDGFRA Y288C
Depositing lab: Gordon Mills & Kenneth Scott. Depositing organization: Baylor College of Medicine. Publication: Systematic Functional Annotation of Somatic Mutations in Cancer. Ng PK, Li J, Jeong KJ, Shao S, Chen H, Tsang YH, Sengupta S, Wang Z, Bhavana VH, Tran R, Soewito S, Minussi DC, Moreno D, Kong K, Dogruluk T, Lu H, Gao J, Tokheim C, Zhou DC, Johnson AM, Zeng J, Ip CKM, Ju Z, Wester M, Yu S, Li Y, Vellano CP, Schultz N, Karchin R, Ding L, Lu Y, Cheung LWT, Chen K, Shaw KR, Meric-Bernstam F, Scott KL, Yi S, Sahni N, Liang H, Mills GB. Cancer Cell. 2018 Mar 12;33(3):450-462.e10. doi: 10.1016/j.ccell.2018.01.021. PubMed 29533785.
Backbone
  Vector backbone: pHAGE
  Vector type: Lentiviral
Growth in bacteria
  Bacterial resistance: Ampicillin, 100 μg/mL
  Growth temperature: 37°C
  Growth strain: Stbl3
  Copy number: High Copy
Gene/Insert
  Gene/Insert name: PDGFRA
  Species: H. sapiens (human)
  Mutation: Y288C
  Entrez Gene: PDGFRA (a.k.a. CD140A, PDGFR-2, PDGFR2)
  Cloning method: Gateway Cloning
Terms and licenses: Academic/Nonprofit Terms; Industry Terms: Not Available to Industry
How to cite: pHAGE-PDGFRA-Y288C was a gift from Gordon Mills & Kenneth Scott (Addgene plasmid # 116453 ; http://n2t.net/addgene:116453 ; RRID:Addgene_116453)
