[The description below was written by a language model from this plasmid's Addgene catalogue record and the feature table of its GenBank file.]
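Description:
pHAGE-PDGFRA-Y288C is an 11.8 kb HIV-1-based lentiviral expression plasmid built on the pHAGE backbone, carrying the human PDGFRA gene (platelet-derived growth factor receptor alpha, a receptor tyrosine kinase) with the Y288C point mutation. It is propagated in E. coli through a high-copy ColE1/pUC-type origin and selected with ampicillin via the beta-lactamase gene. The catalogue lists a recombination-deficient strain for growth, as is usual for LTR-containing plasmids.

The viral portion begins with a full-length HIV-1 LTR (annotated as a 3' LTR although it sits at the 5' end of the vector genome). This is followed by the Psi packaging signal, the Rev response element for nuclear export of the genomic RNA, and the cPPT/CTS element, which aids nuclear import in transduced cells. The portion ends in a U3-deleted, self-inactivating 3' LTR. Between these elements, the constitutive human EF-1-alpha promoter, including its first intron, drives a bicistronic transcript. The PDGFRA Y288C open reading frame was introduced by Gateway recombination and lies in the roughly 3.3 kb interval between the attB1 and attB2 sites, though the feature table does not annotate it as a CDS. A V5 epitope tag lies just downstream of attB2. The record does not say whether the insert reads through into the tag. An EMCV IRES then allows translation of EGFP from the same mRNA, so transduced cells can be identified by fluorescence, and a WPRE enhances transcript expression.

The construct is intended for producing lentivirus to stably express this mutant receptor in mammalian cells. It comes from a study that systematically annotated the functional effects of somatic mutations in cancer.
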