LOCUS       Exported 11782 bp ds-DNA circular SYN 12-MAY-2021
DEFINITION  Lentiviral expression of PDGFRA Y288C.
ACCESSION   .
VERSION     .
KEYWORDS    pHAGE-PDGFRA-Y288C
SOURCE      synthetic DNA construct
  ORGANISM  synthetic DNA construct
REFERENCE   1 (bases 1 to 11782)
  AUTHORS   Ng PK, Li J, Jeong KJ, Shao S, Chen H, Tsang YH, Sengupta S, Wang Z,
            Bhavana VH, Tran R, Soewito S, Minussi DC, Moreno D, Kong K,
            Dogruluk T, Lu H, Gao J, Tokheim C, Zhou DC, Johnson AM, Zeng J, Ip
            CKM, Ju Z, Wester M, Yu S, Li Y, Vellano CP, Schultz N, Karchin R,
            Ding L, Lu Y, Cheung LWT, Chen K, Shaw KR, Meric-Bernstam F, Scott
            KL, Yi S, Sahni N, Liang H, Mills GB
  TITLE     Systematic Functional Annotation of Somatic Mutations in Cancer.
  JOURNAL   Cancer Cell. 2018 Mar 12;33(3):450-462.e10. doi:
            10.1016/j.ccell.2018.01.021.
  PUBMED    29533785
REFERENCE   2 (bases 1 to 11782)
  AUTHORS   .
  TITLE     Direct Submission
  JOURNAL   Exported May 12, 2021 from SnapGene Server 1.1.58
            http://www.snapgene.com
FEATURES             Location/Qualifiers
     source          1..11782
                     /organism="synthetic DNA construct"
                     /mol_type="other DNA"
     LTR             1..634
                     /label=3' LTR
                     /note="3' long terminal repeat (LTR) from HIV-1"
     misc_feature    681..806
                     /label=HIV-1 Psi
                     /note="packaging signal of human immunodeficiency virus
                     type 1"
     misc_feature    1303..1536
                     /label=RRE
                     /note="The Rev response element (RRE) of HIV-1 allows for
                     Rev-dependent mRNA export from the nucleus to the
                     cytoplasm."
     CDS             1721..1765
                     /codon_start=1
                     /product="antigenic peptide corresponding to amino acids
                     655 to 669 of the HIV envelope protein gp41 (Lutje Hulsik
                     et al., 2013)"
                     /label=gp41 peptide
                     /note="recognized by the 2H10 single-chain llama nanobody"
                     /translation="KNEQELLELDKWASL"
     misc_feature    2058..2175
                     /label=cPPT/CTS
                     /note="central polypurine tract and central termination
                     sequence of HIV-1"
     promoter        2223..3401
                     /label=EF-1-alpha promoter
                     /note="strong constitutive promoter for human elongation
                     factor EF-1-alpha"
     intron          2454..3392
                     /label=EF-1-alpha intron A
                     /note="intron upstream of the start codon of human
                     EF-1-alpha"
     primer_bind     3349..3369
                     /label=EF1a-F
                     /note="Human elongation factor-1a promoter, forward primer"
     protein_bind    3421..3445
                     /gene="mutant version of attB"
                     /label=attB1
                     /bound_moiety="BP Clonase(TM)"
                     /note="recombination site for the Gateway(R) BP reaction"
     protein_bind    complement(6719..6743)
                     /gene="mutant version of attB"
                     /label=attB2
                     /bound_moiety="BP Clonase(TM)"
                     /note="recombination site for the Gateway(R) BP reaction"
     CDS             6796..6837
                     /codon_start=1
                     /product="epitope tag from simian virus 5"
                     /label=V5 tag
                     /translation="GKPIPNPLLGLDST"
     misc_feature    6858..7425
                     /label=IRES
                     /note="internal ribosome entry site (IRES) of the
                     encephalomyocarditis virus (EMCV)"
     misc_feature    6875..7427
                     /label=IRES
                     /note="internal ribosome entry site (IRES) of the
                     encephalomyocarditis virus (EMCV)"
     primer_bind     complement(7019..7036)
                     /label=IRES reverse
                     /note="IRES internal ribosome entry site, reverse primer.
                     Also called pCDH-rev"
     primer_bind     7246..7265
                     /label=IRES-F
                     /note="IRES internal ribosome entry site, forward primer"
     CDS             7439..8158
                     /codon_start=1
                     /product="the original enhanced GFP (Yang et al., 1996)"
                     /label=EGFP
                     /note="mammalian codon-optimized"
                     /translation="MVSKGEELFTGVVPILVELDGDVNGHKFSVSGEGEGDATYGKLTL
                     KFICTTGKLPVPWPTLVTTLTYGVQCFSRYPDHMKQHDFFKSAMPEGYVQERTIFFKDD
                     GNYKTRAEVKFEGDTLVNRIELKGIDFKEDGNILGHKLEYNYNSHNVYIMADKQKNGIK
                     VNFKIRHNIEDGSVQLADHYQQNTPIGDGPVLLPDNHYLSTQSALSKDPNEKRDHMVLL
                     EFVTAAGITLGMDELYK"
     CDS             7439..8155
                     /codon_start=1
                     /product="enhanced GFP"
                     /label=EGFP
                     /translation="MVSKGEELFTGVVPILVELDGDVNGHKFSVSGEGEGDATYGKLTL
                     KFICTTGKLPVPWPTLVTTLTYGVQCFSRYPDHMKQHDFFKSAMPEGYVQERTIFFKDD
                     GNYKTRAEVKFEGDTLVNRIELKGIDFKEDGNILGHKLEYNYNSHNVYIMADKQKNGIK
                     VNFKIRHNIEDGSVQLADHYQQNTPIGDGPVLLPDNHYLSTQSALSKDPNEKRDHMVLL
                     EFVTAAGITLGMDELYK"
     primer_bind     complement(7484..7505)
                     /label=EGFP-N
                     /note="EGFP, reverse primer"
     primer_bind     complement(7745..7764)
                     /label=EXFP-R
                     /note="For distinguishing EGFP variants, reverse primer"
     primer_bind     8092..8113
                     /label=EGFP-C
                     /note="EGFP, forward primer"
     misc_feature    8172..8760
                     /label=WPRE
                     /note="woodchuck hepatitis virus posttranscriptional
                     regulatory element"
     primer_bind     complement(8225..8245)
                     /label=WPRE-R
                     /note="WPRE, reverse primer"
     CDS             complement(8643..8654)
                     /codon_start=1
                     /product="Factor Xa recognition and cleavage site"
                     /label=Factor Xa site
                     /translation="IEGR"
     LTR             8835..9068
                     /label=3' LTR (Delta-U3)
                     /note="self-inactivating 3' long terminal repeat (LTR) from
                     HIV-1"
     primer_bind     complement(9187..9205)
                     /label=pBRforEco
                     /note="pBR322 vectors, upsteam of EcoRI site, forward
                     primer"
     promoter        9273..9377
                     /gene="bla"
                     /label=AmpR promoter
     CDS             9378..10238
                     /codon_start=1
                     /gene="bla"
                     /product="beta-lactamase"
                     /label=AmpR
                     /note="confers resistance to ampicillin, carbenicillin, and
                     related antibiotics"
                     /translation="MSIQHFRVALIPFFAAFCLPVFAHPETLVKVKDAEDQLGARVGYI
                     ELDLNSGKILESFRPEERFPMMSTFKVLLCGAVLSRVDAGQEQLGRRIHYSQNDLVEYS
                     PVTEKHLTDGMTVRELCSAAITMSDNTAANLLLTTIGGPKELTAFLHNMGDHVTRLDRW
                     EPELNEAIPNDERDTTMPVAMATTLRKLLTGELLTLASRQQLIDWMEADKVAGPLLRSA
                     LPAGWFIADKSGAGERGSRGIIAALGPDGKPSRIVVIYTTGSQATMDERNRQIAEIGAS
                     LIKHW"
     primer_bind     complement(9596..9615)
                     /label=Amp-R
                     /note="Ampicillin resistance gene, reverse primer"
     rep_origin      10409..10997
                     /direction=RIGHT
                     /label=ori
                     /note="high-copy-number ColE1/pMB1/pBR322/pUC origin of
                     replication"
     primer_bind     10898..10917
                     /label=pBR322ori-F
                     /note="pBR322 origin, forward primer"
     primer_bind     11151..11168
                     /label=L4440
                     /note="L4440 vector, forward primer"
     primer_bind     11260..11279
                     /label=SV40pro-F
                     /note="SV40 promoter/origin, forward primer"
     protein_bind    11408..11429
                     /label=CAP binding site
                     /bound_moiety="E. coli catabolite activator protein"
                     /note="CAP binding activates transcription in the presence
                     of cAMP."
     promoter        11444..11474
                     /label=lac promoter
                     /note="promoter for the E. coli lac operon"
     protein_bind    11482..11498
                     /label=lac operator
                     /bound_moiety="lac repressor encoded by lacI"
                     /note="The lac repressor binds to the lac operator to
                     inhibit transcription in E. coli. This inhibition can be
                     relieved by adding lactose or
                     isopropyl-beta-D-thiogalactopyranoside (IPTG)."
     primer_bind     11487..11509
                     /label=M13/pUC Reverse
                     /note="In lacZ gene"
     primer_bind     11506..11522
                     /label=M13 rev
                     /note="common sequencing primer, one of multiple similar
                     variants"
     primer_bind     11506..11522
                     /label=M13 Reverse
                     /note="In lacZ gene. Also called M13-rev"
     primer_bind     11572..11591
                     /label=EBV-rev
                     /note="SV40 polyA terminator, reverse primer"
ORIGIN
        1 tggaagggct aattcactcc caaagaagac aagatatcct tgatctgtgg atctaccaca
       61 cacaaggcta cttccctgat tagcagaact acacaccagg gccaggggtc agatatccac
      121 tgacctttgg atggtgctac aagctagtac cagttgagcc agataaggta gaagaggcca
      181 ataaaggaga gaacaccagc ttgttacacc ctgtgagcct gcatgggatg gatgacccgg
      241 agagagaagt gttagagtgg aggtttgaca gccgcctagc atttcatcac gtggcccgag
      301 agctgcatcc ggagtacttc aagaactgct gatatcgagc ttgctacaag ggactttccg
      361 ctggggactt tccagggagg cgtggcctgg gcgggactgg ggagtggcga gccctcagat
      421 cctgcatata agcagctgct ttttgcctgt actgggtctc tctggttaga ccagatctga
      481 gcctgggagc tctctggcta actagggaac ccactgctta agcctcaata aagcttgcct
      541 tgagtgcttc aagtagtgtg tgcccgtctg ttgtgtgact ctggtaacta gagatccctc
      601 agaccctttt agtcagtgtg gaaaatctct agcagtggcg cccgaacagg gacttgaaag
      661 cgaaagggaa accagaggag ctctctcgac gcaggactcg gcttgctgaa gcgcgcacgg
      721 caagaggcga ggggcggcga ctggtgagta cgccaaaaat tttgactagc ggaggctaga
      781 aggagagaga tgggtgcgag agcgtcagta ttaagcgggg gagaattaga tcgcgatggg
      841 aaaaaattcg gttaaggcca gggggaaaga aaaaatataa attaaaacat atagtatggg
      901 caagcaggga gctagaacga ttcgcagtta atcctggcct gttagaaaca tcagaaggct
      961 gtagacaaat actgggacag ctacaaccat cccttcagac aggatcagaa gaacttagat
     1021 cattatataa tacagtagca accctctatt gtgtgcatca aaggatagag ataaaagaca
     1081 ccaaggaagc tttagacaag atagaggaag agcaaaacaa aagtaagacc accgcacagc
     1141 aagcggccgg ccgctgatct tcagacctgg aggaggagat atgagggaca attggagaag
     1201 tgaattatat aaatataaag tagtaaaaat tgaaccatta ggagtagcac ccaccaaggc
     1261 aaagagaaga gtggtgcaga gagaaaaaag agcagtggga ataggagctt tgttccttgg
     1321 gttcttggga gcagcaggaa gcactatggg cgcagcgtca atgacgctga cggtacaggc
     1381 cagacaatta ttgtctggta tagtgcagca gcagaacaat ttgctgaggg ctattgaggc
     1441 gcaacagcat ctgttgcaac tcacagtctg gggcatcaag cagctccagg caagaatcct
     1501 ggctgtggaa agatacctaa aggatcaaca gctcctgggg atttggggtt gctctggaaa
     1561 actcatttgc accactgctg tgccttggaa tgctagttgg agtaataaat ctctggaaca
     1621 gatttggaat cacacgacct ggatggagtg ggacagagaa attaacaatt acacaagctt
     1681 aatacactcc ttaattgaag aatcgcaaaa ccagcaagaa aagaatgaac aagaattatt
     1741 ggaattagat aaatgggcaa gtttgtggaa ttggtttaac ataacaaatt ggctgtggta
     1801 tataaaatta ttcataatga tagtaggagg cttggtaggt ttaagaatag tttttgctgt
     1861 actttctata gtgaatagag ttaggcaggg atattcacca ttatcgtttc agacccacct
     1921 cccaaccccg aggggacccg acaggcccga aggaatagaa gaagaaggtg gagagagaga
     1981 cagagacaga tccattcgat tagtgaacgg atctcgacgg tatcgccgaa ttcacaaatg
     2041 gcagtattca tccacaattt taaaagaaaa ggggggattg gggggtacag tgcaggggaa
     2101 agaatagtag acataatagc aacagacata caaactaaag aattacaaaa acaaattaca
     2161 aaaattcaaa attttcgggt ttattacagg gacagcagag atccagtttg gactagtcgt
     2221 gaggctccgg tgcccgtcag tgggcagagc gcacatcgcc cacagtcccc gagaagttgg
     2281 ggggaggggt cggcaattga accggtgcct agagaaggtg gcgcggggta aactgggaaa
     2341 gtgatgtcgt gtactggctc cgcctttttc ccgagggtgg gggagaaccg tatataagtg
     2401 cagtagtcgc cgtgaacgtt ctttttcgca acgggtttgc cgccagaaca caggtaagtg
     2461 ccgtgtgtgg ttcccgcggg cctggcctct ttacgggtta tggcccttgc gtgccttgaa
     2521 ttacttccac ctggctgcag tacgtgattc ttgatcccga gcttcgggtt ggaagtgggt
     2581 gggagagttc gaggccttgc gcttaaggag ccccttcgcc tcgtgcttga gttgaggcct
     2641 ggcctgggcg ctggggccgc cgcgtgcgaa tctggtggca ccttcgcgcc tgtctcgctg
     2701 ctttcgataa gtctctagcc atttaaaatt tttgatgacc tgctgcgacg ctttttttct
     2761 ggcaagatag tcttgtaaat gcgggccaag atctgcacac tggtatttcg gtttttgggg
     2821 ccgcgggcgg cgacggggcc cgtgcgtccc agcgcacatg ttcggcgagg cggggcctgc
     2881 gagcgcggcc accgagaatc ggacgggggt agtctcaagc tggccggcct gctctggtgc
     2941 ctggcctcgc gccgccgtgt atcgccccgc cctgggcggc aaggctggcc cggtcggcac
     3001 cagttgcgtg agcggaaaga tggccgcttc ccggccctgc tgcagggagc tcaaaatgga
     3061 ggacgcggcg ctcgggagag cgggcgggtg agtcacccac acaaaggaaa agggcctttc
     3121 cgtcctcagc cgtcgcttca tgtgactcca cggagtaccg ggcgccgtcc aggcacctcg
     3181 attagttctc gagcttttgg agtacgtcgt ctttaggttg gggggagggg ttttatgcga
     3241 tggagtttcc ccacactgag tgggtggaga ctgaagttag gccagcttgg cacttgatgt
     3301 aattctcctt ggaatttgcc ctttttgagt ttggatcttg gttcattctc aagcctcaga
     3361 cagtggttca aagttttttt cttccatttc aggtgtcgtg aagcggccct gcagatatca
     3421 acaagtttgt acaaaaaagc aggcaccatg gggacttccc atccggcgtt cctggtctta
     3481 ggctgtcttc tcacagggct gagcctaatc ctctgccagc tttcattacc ctctatcctt
     3541 ccaaatgaaa atgaaaaggt tgtgcagctg aattcatcct tttctctgag atgctttggg
     3601 gagagtgaag tgagctggca gtaccccatg tctgaagaag agagctccga tgtggaaatc
     3661 agaaatgaag aaaacaacag cggccttttt gtgacggtct tggaagtgag cagtgcctcg
     3721 gcggcccaca cagggttgta cacttgctat tacaaccaca ctcagacaga agagaatgag
     3781 cttgaaggca ggcacattta catctatgtg ccagacccag atgtagcctt tgtacctcta
     3841 ggaatgacgg attatttagt catcgtggag gatgatgatt ctgccattat accttgtcgc
     3901 acaactgatc ccgagactcc tgtaacctta cacaacagtg agggggtggt acctgcctcc
     3961 tacgacagca gacagggctt taatgggacc ttcactgtag ggccctatat ctgtgaggcc
     4021 accgtcaaag gaaagaagtt ccagaccatc ccatttaatg tttatgcttt aaaagcaaca
     4081 tcagagctgg atctagaaat ggaagctctt aaaaccgtgt ataagtcagg ggaaacgatt
     4141 gtggtcacct gtgctgtttt taacaatgag gtggttgacc ttcaatggac ttaccctgga
     4201 gaagtgaaag gcaaaggcat cacaatgctg gaagaaatca aagtcccatc catcaaattg
     4261 gtgtacactt tgacggtccc cgaggccacg gtgaaagaca gtggagattg cgaatgtgct
     4321 gcccgccagg ctaccaggga ggtcaaagaa atgaagaaag tcactatttc tgtccatgag
     4381 aaaggtttca ttgaaatcaa acccaccttc agccagttgg aagctgtcaa cctgcatgaa
     4441 gtcaaacatt ttgttgtaga ggtgcgggcc tacccacctc ccaggatatc ctggctgaaa
     4501 aacaatctga ctctgattga aaatctcact gagatcacca ctgatgtgga aaagattcag
     4561 gaaataaggt atcgaagcaa attaaagctg atccgtgcta aggaagaaga cagtggccat
     4621 tatactattg tagctcaaaa tgaagatgct gtgaagagct atacttttga actgttaact
     4681 caagttcctt catccattct ggacttggtc gatgatcacc atggctcaac tgggggacag
     4741 acggtgaggt gcacagctga aggcacgccg cttcctgata ttgagtggat gatatgcaaa
     4801 gatattaaga aatgtaataa tgaaacttcc tggactattt tggccaacaa tgtctcaaac
     4861 atcatcacgg agatccactc ccgagacagg agtaccgtgg agggccgtgt gactttcgcc
     4921 aaagtggagg agaccatcgc cgtgcgatgc ctggctaaga atctccttgg agctgagaac
     4981 cgagagctga agctggtggc tcccaccctg cgttctgaac tcacggtggc tgctgcagtc
     5041 ctggtgctgt tggtgattgt gatcatctca cttattgtcc tggttgtcat ttggaaacag
     5101 aaaccgaggt atgaaattcg ctggagggtc attgaatcaa tcagcccgga tggacatgaa
     5161 tatatttatg tggacccgat gcagctgcct tatgactcaa gatgggagtt tccaagagat
     5221 ggactagtgc ttggtcgggt cttggggtct ggagcgtttg ggaaggtggt tgaaggaaca
     5281 gcctatggat taagccggtc ccaacctgtc atgaaagttg cagtgaagat gctaaaaccc
     5341 acggccagat ccagtgaaaa acaagctctc atgtctgaac tgaagataat gactcacctg
     5401 gggccacatt tgaacattgt aaacttgctg ggagcctgca ccaagtcagg ccccatttac
     5461 atcatcacag agtattgctt ctatggagat ttggtcaact atttgcataa gaatagggat
     5521 agcttcctga gccaccaccc agagaagcca aagaaagagc tggatatctt tggattgaac
     5581 cctgctgatg aaagcacacg gagctatgtt attttatctt ttgaaaacaa tggtgactac
     5641 atggacatga agcaggctga tactacacag tatgtcccca tgctagaaag gaaagaggtt
     5701 tctaaatatt ccgacatcca gagatcactc tatgatcgtc cagcctcata taagaagaaa
     5761 tctatgttag actcagaagt caaaaacctc ctttcagatg ataactcaga aggccttact
     5821 ttattggatt tgttgagctt cacctatcaa gttgcccgag gaatggagtt tttggcttca
     5881 aaaaattgtg tccaccgtga tctggctgct cgcaacgtcc tcctggcaca aggaaaaatt
     5941 gtgaagatct gtgactttgg cctggccaga gacatcatgc atgattcgaa ctatgtgtcg
     6001 aaaggcagta cctttctgcc cgtgaagtgg atggctcctg agagcatctt tgacaacctc
     6061 tacaccacac tgagtgatgt ctggtcttat ggcattctgc tctgggagat cttttccctt
     6121 ggtggcaccc cttaccccgg catgatggtg gattctactt tctacaataa gatcaagagt
     6181 gggtaccgga tggccaagcc tgaccacgct accagtgaag tctacgagat catggtgaaa
     6241 tgctggaaca gtgagccgga gaagagaccc tccttttacc acctgagtga gattgtggag
     6301 aatctgctgc ctggacaata taaaaagagt tatgaaaaaa ttcacctgga cttcctgaag
     6361 agtgaccatc ctgctgtggc acgcatgcgt gtggactcag acaatgcata cattggtgtc
     6421 acctacaaaa acgaggaaga caagctgaag gactgggagg gtggtctgga tgagcagaga
     6481 ctgagcgctg acagtggcta catcattcct ctgcctgaca ttgaccctgt ccctgaggag
     6541 gaggacctgg gcaagaggaa cagacacagc tcgcagacct ctgaagagag tgccattgag
     6601 acgggttcca gcagttccac cttcatcaag agagaggacg agaccattga agacatcgac
     6661 atgatggacg acatcggcat agactcttca gacctggtgg aagacagctt cctgtagaac
     6721 ccagctttct tgtacaaagt ggttgatatc cagcacagtg gcggccgctc gagtctagag
     6781 ggcccgcggt tcgaaggtaa gcctatccct aaccctctcc tcggtctcga ttctacgcgt
     6841 accggttagt aatgagatcc ctcccccccc cctaacgtta ctggccgaag ccgcttggaa
     6901 taaggccggt gtgcgtttgt ctatatgtta ttttccacca tattgccgtc ttttggcaat
     6961 gtgagggccc ggaaacctgg ccctgtcttc ttgacgagca ttcctagggg tctttcccct
     7021 ctcgccaaag gaatgcaagg tctgttgaat gtcgtgaagg aagcagttcc tctggaagct
     7081 tcttgaagac aaacaacgtc tgtagcgacc ctttgcaggc agcggaaccc cccacctggc
     7141 gacaggtgcc tctgcggcca aaagccacgt gtataagata cacctgcaaa ggcggcacaa
     7201 ccccagtgcc acgttgtgag ttggatagtt gtggaaagag tcaaatggct ctcctcaagc
     7261 gtattcaaca aggggctgaa ggatgcccag aaggtacccc attgtatggg atctgatctg
     7321 gggcctcggt gcacatgctt tacatgtgtt tagtcgaggt taaaaaaacg tctaggcccc
     7381 ccgaaccacg gggacgtggt tttcctttga aaaacacgat gataatatgg ccacacatat
     7441 ggtgagcaag ggcgaggagc tgttcaccgg ggtggtgccc atcctggtcg agctggacgg
     7501 cgacgtaaac ggccacaagt tcagcgtgtc cggcgagggc gagggcgatg ccacctacgg
     7561 caagctgacc ctgaagttca tctgcaccac cggcaagctg cccgtgccct ggcccaccct
     7621 cgtgaccacc ctgacctacg gcgtgcagtg cttcagccgc taccccgacc acatgaagca
     7681 gcacgacttc ttcaagtccg ccatgcccga aggctacgtc caggagcgca ccatcttctt
     7741 caaggacgac ggcaactaca agacccgcgc cgaggtgaag ttcgagggcg acaccctggt
     7801 gaaccgcatc gagctgaagg gcatcgactt caaggaggac ggcaacatcc tggggcacaa
     7861 gctggagtac aactacaaca gccacaacgt ctatatcatg gccgacaagc agaagaacgg
     7921 catcaaggtg aacttcaaga tccgccacaa catcgaggac ggcagcgtgc agctcgccga
     7981 ccactaccag cagaacaccc ccatcggcga cggccccgtg ctgctgcccg acaaccacta
     8041 cctgagcacc cagtccgccc tgagcaaaga ccccaacgag aagcgcgatc acatggtcct
     8101 gctggagttc gtgaccgccg ccgggatcac tctcggcatg gacgagctgt acaagtaaat
     8161 cgatagatcc taatcaacct ctggattaca aaatttgtga aagattgact ggtattctta
     8221 actatgttgc tccttttacg ctatgtggat acgctgcttt aatgcctttg tatcatgcta
     8281 ttgcttcccg tatggctttc attttctcct ccttgtataa atcctggttg ctgtctcttt
     8341 atgaggagtt gtggcccgtt gtcaggcaac gtggcgtggt gtgcactgtg tttgctgacg
     8401 caacccccac tggttggggc attgccacca cctgtcagct cctttccggg actttcgctt
     8461 tccccctccc tattgccacg gcggaactca tcgccgcctg ccttgcccgc tgctggacag
     8521 gggctcggct gttgggcact gacaattccg tggtgttgtc ggggaaatca tcgtcctttc
     8581 cttggctgct cgcctgtgtt gccacctgga ttctgcgcgg gacgtccttc tgctacgtcc
     8641 cttcggccct caatccagcg gaccttcctt cccgcggcct gctgccggct ctgcggcctc
     8701 ttccgcgtct tcgccttcgc cctcagacga gtcggatctc cctttgggcc gcctccccgc
     8761 ctgagatcct ttaagaccaa tgacttacaa ggcagctgta gatcttagcc actttttaaa
     8821 agaaaagggg ggactggaag ggctaattca ctcccaacga agacaagatc tgctttttgc
     8881 ttgtactggg tctctctggt tagaccagat ctgagcctgg gagctctctg gctaactagg
     8941 gaacccactg cttaagcctc aataaagctt gccttgagtg cttcaagtag tgtgtgcccg
     9001 tctgttgtgt gactctggta actagagatc cctcagaccc ttttagtcag tgtggaaaat
     9061 ctctagcagt agtagttcat gtcatcttat tattcagtat ttataacttg caaagaaatg
     9121 aatatcagag agtgagaggc ccgggttaat taaggaaagg gctagatcat tcttgaagac
     9181 gaaagggcct cgtgatacgc ctatttttat aggttaatgt catgataata atggtttctt
     9241 agacgtcagg tggcactttt cggggaaatg tgcgcggaac ccctatttgt ttatttttct
     9301 aaatacattc aaatatgtat ccgctcatga gacaataacc ctgataaatg cttcaataat
     9361 attgaaaaag gaagagtatg agtattcaac atttccgtgt cgcccttatt cccttttttg
     9421 cggcattttg ccttcctgtt tttgctcacc cagaaacgct ggtgaaagta aaagatgctg
     9481 aagatcagtt gggtgcacga gtgggttaca tcgaactgga tctcaacagc ggtaagatcc
     9541 ttgagagttt tcgccccgaa gaacgttttc caatgatgag cacttttaaa gttctgctat
     9601 gtggcgcggt attatcccgt gttgacgccg ggcaagagca actcggtcgc cgcatacact
     9661 attctcagaa tgacttggtt gagtactcac cagtcacaga aaagcatctt acggatggca
     9721 tgacagtaag agaattatgc agtgctgcca taaccatgag tgataacact gcggccaact
     9781 tacttctgac aacgatcgga ggaccgaagg agctaaccgc ttttttgcac aacatggggg
     9841 atcatgtaac tcgccttgat cgttgggaac cggagctgaa tgaagccata ccaaacgacg
     9901 agcgtgacac cacgatgcct gtagcaatgg caacaacgtt gcgcaaacta ttaactggcg
     9961 aactacttac tctagcttcc cggcaacaat taatagactg gatggaggcg gataaagttg
    10021 caggaccact tctgcgctcg gcccttccgg ctggctggtt tattgctgat aaatctggag
    10081 ccggtgagcg tgggtctcgc ggtatcattg cagcactggg gccagatggt aagccctccc
    10141 gtatcgtagt tatctacacg acggggagtc aggcaactat ggatgaacga aatagacaga
    10201 tcgctgagat aggtgcctca ctgattaagc attggtaact gtcagaccaa gtttactcat
    10261 atatacttta gattgattta aaacttcatt tttaatttaa aaggatctag gtgaagatcc
    10321 tttttgataa tctcatgacc aaaatccctt aacgtgagtt ttcgttccac tgagcgtcag
    10381 accccgtaga aaagatcaaa ggatcttctt gagatccttt ttttctgcgc gtaatctgct
    10441 gcttgcaaac aaaaaaacca ccgctaccag cggtggtttg tttgccggat caagagctac
    10501 caactctttt tccgaaggta actggcttca gcagagcgca gataccaaat actgttcttc
    10561 tagtgtagcc gtagttaggc caccacttca agaactctgt agcaccgcct acatacctcg
    10621 ctctgctaat cctgttacca gtggctgctg ccagtggcga taagtcgtgt cttaccgggt
    10681 tggactcaag acgatagtta ccggataagg cgcagcggtc gggctgaacg gggggttcgt
    10741 gcacacagcc cagcttggag cgaacgacct acaccgaact gagataccta cagcgtgagc
    10801 tatgagaaag cgccacgctt cccgaaggga gaaaggcgga caggtatccg gtaagcggca
    10861 gggtcggaac aggagagcgc acgagggagc ttccaggggg aaacgcctgg tatctttata
    10921 gtcctgtcgg gtttcgccac ctctgacttg agcgtcgatt tttgtgatgc tcgtcagggg
    10981 ggcggagcct atggaaaaac gccagcaacg cggccttttt acggttcctg gccttttgct
    11041 ggccttttgc tcacatgttc tttcctgcgt tatcccctga ttctgtggat aaccgtatta
    11101 ccgcctttga gtgagctgat accgctcgcc gcagccgaac gaccgagcgc agcgagtcag
    11161 tgagcgagga agcggaagag cgcccaatac gcaaaccgcc tctccccgcg cgttggccga
    11221 ttcattaatg cagcaagctc atggctgact aatttttttt atttatgcag aggccgaggc
    11281 cgcctcggcc tctgagctat tccagaagta gtgaggaggc ttttttggag gcctaggctt
    11341 ttgcaaaaag ctccccgtgg cacgacaggt ttcccgactg gaaagcgggc agtgagcgca
    11401 acgcaattaa tgtgagttag ctcactcatt aggcacccca ggctttacac tttatgcttc
    11461 cggctcgtat gttgtgtgga attgtgagcg gataacaatt tcacacagga aacagctatg
    11521 acatgattac gaatttcaca aataaagcat ttttttcact gcattctagt tgtggtttgt
    11581 ccaaactcat caatgtatct tatcatgtct ggatcaactg gataactcaa gctaaccaaa
    11641 atcatcccaa acttcccacc ccatacccta ttaccactgc caattacctg tggtttcatt
    11701 tactctaaac ctgtgattcc tctgaattat tttcatttta aagaaattgt atttgttaaa
    11761 tatgtactac aaacttagta gt
//
